>Addgene plasmid #91651 | pPN128 | addgene full sequence | sequence record 190827 | Addgene NGS Result
GAGGGCCTATTTCCCATGATTCCTTCATATTTGCATATACGATACAAGGCTGTTAGAGAGATAATTGGAA
TTAATTTGACTGTAAACACAAAGATATTAGTACAAAATACGTGACGTAGAAAGTAATAATTTCTTGGGTA
GTTTGCAGTTTTAAAATTATGTTTTAAAATGGACTATCATATGCTTACCGTAACTTGAAAGTATTTCGAT
TTCTTGGCTTTATATATCTTGTGGAAAGGACGAAACACCGGTCCAAGGCATACCCCAACCGTTTTAGAGC
TAGAAATAGCAAGTTAAAATAAGGCTAGTCCGTTATCAACTTGAAAAAGTGGCACCGAGTCGGTGCTTTT
TTAAGCTTGGCGTAATCATGGTCATAGCTGTTTCCTGTGTGAAATTGTTATCCGCTCACAATTCCACACA
ACATACGAGCCGGAAGCATAAAGTGTAAAGCCTGGGGTGCCTAATGAGTGAGCTAACTCACATTAATTGC
GTTGCGCTCACTGCCCGCTTTCCAGTCGGGAAACCTGTCGTGCCAGCTGCATTAATGAATCGGCCAACGC
GCGGGGAGAGGCGGTTTGCGTATTGGGCGCTCTTCCGCTTCCTCGCTCACTGACTCGCTGCGCTCGGTCG
TTCGGCTGCGGCGAGCGGTATCAGCTCACTCAAAGGCGGTAATACGGTTATCCACAGAATCAGGGGATAA
CGCAGGAAAGAACATGTGAGCAAAAGGCCAGCAAAAGGCCAGGAACCGTAAAAAGGCCGCGTTGCTGGCG
TTTTTCCATAGGCTCCGCCCCCCTGACGAGCATCACAAAAATCGACGCTCAAGTCAGAGGTGGCGAAACC
CGACAGGACTATAAAGATACCAGGCGTTTCCCCCTGGAAGCTCCCTCGTGCGCTCTCCTGTTCCGACCCT
GCCGCTTACCGGATACCTGTCCGCCTTTCTCCCTTCGGGAAGCGTGGCGCTTTCTCATAGCTCACGCTGT
AGGTATCTCAGTTCGGTGTAGGTCGTTCGCTCCAAGCTGGGCTGTGTGCACGAACCCCCCGTTCAGCCCG
ACCGCTGCGCCTTATCCGGTAACTATCGTCTTGAGTCCAACCCGGTAAGACACGACTTATCGCCACTGGC
AGCAGCCACTGGTAACAGGATTAGCAGAGCGAGGTATGTAGGCGGTGCTACAGAGTTCTTGAAGTGGTGG
CCTAACTACGGCTACACTAGAAGAACAGTATTTGGTATCTGCGCTCTGCTGAAGCCAGTTACCTTCGGAA
AAAGAGTTGGTAGCTCTTGATCCGGCAAACAAACCACCGCTGGTAGCGGTGGTTTTTTTGTTTGCAAGCA
GCAGATTACGCGCAGAAAAAAAGGATCTCAAGAAGATCCTTTGATCTTTTCTACGGGGTCTGACGCTCAG
TGGAACGAAAACTCACGTTAAGGGATTTTGGTCATGAGATTATCAAAAAGGATCTTCACCTAGATCCTTT
TAAATTAAAAATGAAGTTTTAAATCAATCTAAAGTATATATGAGTAAACTTGGTCTGACAGTTACCAATG
CTTAATCAGTGAGGCACCTATCTCAGCGATCTGTCTATTTCGTTCATCCATAGTTGCCTGACTCCCCGTC
GTGTAGATAACTACGATACGGGAGGGCTTACCATCTGGCCCCAGTGCTGCAATGATACCGCGAGACCCAC
GCTCACCGGCTCCAGATTTATCAGCAATAAACCAGCCAGCCGGAAGGGCCGAGCGCAGAAGTGGTCCTGC
AACTTTATCCGCCTCCATCCAGTCTATTAATTGTTGCCGGGAAGCTAGAGTAAGTAGTTCGCCAGTTAAT
AGTTTGCGCAACGTTGTTGCCATTGCTACAGGCATCGTGGTGTCACGCTCGTCGTTTGGTATGGCTTCAT
TCAGCTCCGGTTCCCAACGATCAAGGCGAGTTACATGATCCCCCATGTTGTGCAAAAAAGCGGTTAGCTC
CTTCGGTCCTCCGATCGTTGTCAGAAGTAAGTTGGCCGCAGTGTTATCACTCATGGTTATGGCAGCACTG
CATAATTCTCTTACTGTCATGCCATCCGTAAGATGCTTTTCTGTGACTGGTGAGTACTCAACCAAGTCAT
TCTGAGAATAGTGTATGCGGCGACCGAGTTGCTCTTGCCCGGCGTCAATACGGGATAATACCGCGCCACA
TAGCAGAACTTTAAAAGTGCTCATCATTGGAAAACGTTCTTCGGGGCGAAAACTCTCAAGGATCTTACCG
CTGTTGAGATCCAGTTCGATGTAACCCACTCGTGCACCCAACTGATCTTCAGCATCTTTTACTTTCACCA
GCGTTTCTGGGTGAGCAAAAACAGGAAGGCAAAATGCCGCAAAAAAGGGAATAAGGGCGACACGGAAATG
TTGAATACTCATACTCTTCCTTTTTCAATATTATTGAAGCATTTATCAGGGTTATTGTCTCATGAGCGGA
TACATATTTGAATGTATTTAGAAAAATAAACAAATAGGGGTTCCGCGCACATTTCCCCGAAAAGTGCCAC
CTGACGTCTAAGAAACCATTATTATCATGACATTAACCTATAAAAATAGGCGTATCACGAGGCCCTTTCG
TCTCGCGCGTTTCGGTGATGACGGTGAAAACCTCTGACACATGCAGCTCCCGGAGACGGTCACAGCTTGT
CTGTAAGCGGATGCCGGGAGCAGACAAGCCCGTCAGGGCGCGTCAGCGGGTGTTGGCGGGTGTCGGGGCT
GGCTTAACTATGCGGCATCAGAGCAGATTGTACTGAGAGTGCACCATATGCGGTGTGAAATACCGCACAG
ATGCGTAAGGAGAAAATACCGCATCAGGCGCCATTCGCCATTCAGGCTGCGCAACTGTTGGGAAGGGCGA
TCGGTGCGGGCCTCTTCGCTATTACGCCAGCTGGCGAAAGGGGGATGTGCTGCAAGGCGATTAAGTTGGG
TAACGCCAGGGTTTTCCCAGTCACGACGTTGTAAAACGACGGCCAGTGAATTCGAGCTCGGTACCCGGGG
ATCCGTTAATTAA
Features (pLannotate 1.2.2; 13 found; start..end, strand, type, name):
      1..241     +  promoter       U6 promoter: RNA polymerase III promoter for human U6 snRNA
    271..346     +  misc_RNA       gRNA scaffold: guide RNA scaffold for the Streptococcus pyogenes CRISPR/Cas9 system
    395..411     -  protein_bind   lac operator: The lac repressor binds to the lac operator to inhibit transcription in E. coli. This inhibition can be relieved by adding lactose or isopropyl-β-D-thiogalactopyranoside (IPTG). lac repressor encoded by lacI
    419..449     -  promoter       lac promoter: promoter for the E. coli lac operon
    464..485     -  protein_bind   CAP binding site: CAP binding activates transcription in the presence of cAMP. E. coli catabolite activator protein
    498..590     -  CDS            lacI (fragment): lac repressor; lacI; The lac repressor binds to the lac operator to inhibit transcription in E. coli. This inhibition can be relieved by adding lactose or isopropyl-β-D-thiogalactopyranoside (IPTG).
    773..1361    -  rep_origin     ori: high-copy-number ColE1/pMB1/pBR322/pUC origin of replication
   1532..2392    -  CDS            AmpR: β-lactamase; bla; confers resistance to ampicillin, carbenicillin, and related antibiotics
   2393..2497    -  promoter       AmpR promoter: bla
   2592..2627    +  CDS            rop (fragment): Rop protein, which maintains plasmids at low copy number; rop
   2729..2828    +  misc_feature   bom (fragment): basis of mobility region from pBR322
   2834..2991    -  CDS            lacZα (fragment): LacZα fragment of β-galactosidase; lacZ fragment
   2988..3014    +  misc_feature   MCS (fragment): pUC18/19 multiple cloning site
