[The description below was written by a language model from this plasmid's Addgene catalogue record and pLannotate feature annotations shown in this document.]
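Description:
pPN128 is a small (about 3.0 kb) CRISPR guide RNA expression plasmid built on a pUC19 backbone carrying a human U6 promoter. It is propagated in E. coli from the high-copy ColE1/pUC origin and selected with ampicillin through the β-lactamase (AmpR) gene and its native promoter. The remaining annotated elements are pUC19 remnants that play no role in the plasmid's function: lac promoter and operator, CAP binding site, short fragments of lacI, lacZα, rop and bom, and a partial multiple cloning site. No mammalian selection marker, reporter or Cas9 coding sequence is annotated, so the nuclease must be supplied separately.

The payload is a single sgRNA cassette. The U6 promoter, an RNA polymerase III promoter suited to short, uncapped transcripts, sits just upstream of a protospacer of roughly 20 nt directed against human PTGIS (prostaglandin I2 synthase, also known as CYP8A1). This is followed by the Streptococcus pyogenes Cas9 guide RNA scaffold. The protospacer itself is not annotated in the feature table, but it corresponds to the gap between the promoter and the scaffold. It was inserted between BbsI sites that were destroyed during cloning, the usual outcome of ligating annealed oligonucleotides into type IIS sites. Transcription therefore yields a complete chimeric guide that directs SpCas9 to the PTGIS locus.

The plasmid is intended for co-delivery with a Cas9 source into human cells to edit PTGIS. It comes from a set of guide constructs made for scaled CRISPR editing of human pluripotent stem cells to study genes implicated in psychiatric disease.
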