Addgene plasmid #91651: pPN128
Purpose: Express sgRNA targeting human PTGIS
Depositing lab: Lindy Barrett. Depositing organization: Broad Institute. Publication: A Scaled Framework for CRISPR Editing of Human Pluripotent Stem Cells to Study Psychiatric Disease. Hazelbaker DZ, Beccard A, Bara AM, Dabkowski N, Messana A, Mazzucato P, Lam D, Manning D, Eggan K, Barrett LE. Stem Cell Reports. 2017 Oct 10;9(4):1315-1327. doi: 10.1016/j.stemcr.2017.09.006. PubMed 29020615.
Backbone
  Vector backbone: pUC19-U6 promoter
  Vector type: CRISPR
Growth in bacteria
  Bacterial resistance: Ampicillin, 100 μg/mL
  Growth temperature: 37°C
  Growth strain: DH5alpha
  Copy number: High Copy
Gene/Insert
  Gene/Insert name: PTGIS (alt name: NM_000961.3)
  gRNA/shRNA sequence: GTCCAAGGCATACCCCAACC
  Species: H. sapiens (human)
  Insert size (bp): 21
  Entrez Gene: PTGIS (a.k.a. CYP8, CYP8A1, PGIS, PTGI)
  Promoter: U6
  Cloning method: Restriction Enzyme; 5′ cloning site BbsI (destroyed during cloning); 3′ cloning site BbsI (destroyed during cloning)
  Sequencing primers: 5′ M13F (-21)
Terms and licenses: Academic/Nonprofit Terms; Industry Terms: Not Available to Industry
How to cite: pPN128 was a gift from Lindy Barrett (Addgene plasmid # 91651 ; http://n2t.net/addgene:91651 ; RRID:Addgene_91651)
